>Addgene plasmid #32035 | pRSF-KpDcr1deltaC(E224Q, GiVL-2) | depositor full sequence | sequence record 36183 | pRSF-KpDcr1deltaC(E224Q, GiVL-2) sequence 4857 bps
CTTTAATAAGGAGATATACCATGGGCAGCAGCCATCATCATCATCATCACAGCAGCGGCCTGGTGCCGCG
CGGCAGCCATATGGCTAGCATGTCGGACTCAGAAGTCAATCAAGAAGCTAAGCCAGAGGTCAAGCCAGAA
GTCAAGCCTGAGACTCACATCAATTTAAAGGTGTCCGATGGATCTTCAGAGATCTTCTTCAAGATCAAAA
AGACCACTCCTTTAAGAAGGCTGATGGAAGCGTTCGCTAAAAGACAGGGTAAGGAAATGGACTCCTTAAG
ATTCTTGTACGACGGTATTAGAATCCAAGCTGATCAGACCCCTGAAGATTTGGACATGGAGGATAACGAT
ATTATTGAGGCTCACAGAGAACAGATTGGTGGATCCAGCAACGAGTTAAAAGTTAGAGAATTTTATAGAC
TCCACAATGCTTGTGTGAAATTGAAAGAGTCTATTAAATTGATTTATGAAAACCCATTGGTAACTGACCA
AAATGTTTTGAATTTGGGAACTGCAGAAAATACTATTGATTATACAATTTTAAACACACCTACACTAAAT
GTTGCTAAAACTTTACTGGGCAATAGATATTCATTAGATCTAATAGATCTTTTTCAATCTCATGATTTCA
AAGATTCAAACACTGATGTGGATATGTTTATTAAATATCCTGTGGTTTATGATGAAAATTTGGAAAATTT
AGCATTTATGCATAAAAGTTTTCCAAATATGAATGCACATCTAAATGATGCTCAAAAGACTCAATTATCT
AATGAAAGGTTAGAATTTTTGGGTGATAGTTGGCTAGGTGCTTTAGTTTCATATATTGTATACACCAGAT
TTCCTTCTGCAAATGAAGGTATGCTTTCTCAAATGAAAGAATCAATAGTAAATAATAATAATCTATTTGA
TTGGAGTACAAAATTACCTTCTGTAGTTTCTGAGGTTATTATAGAATCCCATCCGAAAATACAGCCTGAC
TCTAAACGTTATGCTGATTGTGTTCAAGCCTATATTGGTGCATTGGTTATTGATAGATTTGGCACTGAGT
TTTTGGATATCAAGGAATGGTTAGAAGAACTATCAGAAAAAAAATTGGCCAAATCGAGCCAAATGGTGAT
AAAGGAACCATTAAATAAAAATGCTAAAAATGAATTAGCCGAATTACTGCAAATTAACAAATTAGGACAT
AAACTTCATTACAGAAAGCTTACAGAAATGCCTCCATTCAGAGTTGAAGTTAAAATAGGTGACATTCTGT
TAGACGAAGCTGAAGGTAACAGTATAAGGGAAGCAGAACACAGAGCTGCGATGAAGGTATTGGAAAATGA
TGAATTATTGAGGAAATATTCGGTTTATGATTTAGAGGATGGAAACTCGAAGAAATATTCTATTGAAGAG
TAACTGCTGCGAAATTTGAACGCCAGCACATGGACTCGTCTACTAGCGCAGCTTAATTAACCTAGGCTGC
TGCCACCGCTGAGCAATAACTAGCATAACCCCTTGGGGCCTCTAAACGGGTCTTGAGGGGTTTTTTGCTG
AAACCTCAGGCATTTGAGAAGCACACGGTCACACTGCTTCCGGTAGTCAATAAACCGGTAAACCAGCAAT
AGACATAAGCGGCTATTTAACGACCCTGCCCTGAACCGACGACAAGCTGACGACCGGGTCTCCGCAAGTG
GCACTTTTCGGGGAAATGTGCGCGGAACCCCTATTTGTTTATTTTTCTAAATACATTCAAATATGTATCC
GCTCATGAATTAATTCTTAGAAAAACTCATCGAGCATCAAATGAAACTGCAATTTATTCATATCAGGATT
ATCAATACCATATTTTTGAAAAAGCCGTTTCTGTAATGAAGGAGAAAACTCACCGAGGCAGTTCCATAGG
ATGGCAAGATCCTGGTATCGGTCTGCGATTCCGACTCGTCCAACATCAATACAACCTATTAATTTCCCCT
CGTCAAAAATAAGGTTATCAAGTGAGAAATCACCATGAGTGACGACTGAATCCGGTGAGAATGGCAAAAG
TTTATGCATTTCTTTCCAGACTTGTTCAACAGGCCAGCCATTACGCTCGTCATCAAAATCACTCGCATCA
ACCAAACCGTTATTCATTCGTGATTGCGCCTGAGCGAGACGAAATACGCGGTCGCTGTTAAAAGGACAAT
TACAAACAGGAATCGAATGCAACCGGCGCAGGAACACTGCCAGCGCATCAACAATATTTTCACCTGAATC
AGGATATTCTTCTAATACCTGGAATGCTGTTTTCCCGGGGATCGCAGTGGTGAGTAACCATGCATCATCA
GGAGTACGGATAAAATGCTTGATGGTCGGAAGAGGCATAAATTCCGTCAGCCAGTTTAGTCTGACCATCT
CATCTGTAACATCATTGGCAACGCTACCTTTGCCATGTTTCAGAAACAACTCTGGCGCATCGGGCTTCCC
ATACAATCGATAGATTGTCGCACCTGATTGCCCGACATTATCGCGAGCCCATTTATACCCATATAAATCA
GCATCCATGTTGGAATTTAATCGCGGCCTAGAGCAAGACGTTTCCCGTTGAATATGGCTCATACTCTTCC
TTTTTCAATATTATTGAAGCATTTATCAGGGTTATTGTCTCATGAGCGGATACATATTTGAATGTATTTA
GAAAAATAAACAAATAGGCATGCAGCGCTCTTCCGCTTCCTCGCTCACTGACTCGCTACGCTCGGTCGTT
CGACTGCGGCGAGCGGTGTCAGCTCACTCAAAAGCGGTAATACGGTTATCCACAGAATCAGGGGATAAAG
CCGGAAAGAACATGTGAGCAAAAAGCAAAGCACCGGAAGAAGCCAACGCCGCAGGCGTTTTTCCATAGGC
TCCGCCCCCCTGACGAGCATCACAAAAATCGACGCTCAAGCCAGAGGTGGCGAAACCCGACAGGACTATA
AAGATACCAGGCGTTTCCCCCTGGAAGCTCCCTCGTGCGCTCTCCTGTTCCGACCCTGCCGCTTACCGGA
TACCTGTCCGCCTTTCTCCCTTCGGGAAGCGTGGCGCTTTCTCATAGCTCACGCTGTTGGTATCTCAGTT
CGGTGTAGGTCGTTCGCTCCAAGCTGGGCTGTGTGCACGAACCCCCCGTTCAGCCCGACCGCTGCGCCTT
ATCCGGTAACTATCGTCTTGAGTCCAACCCGGTAAGACACGACTTATCGCCACTGGCAGCAGCCATTGGT
AACTGATTTAGAGGACTTTGTCTTGAAGTTATGCACCTGTTAAGGCTAAACTGAAAGAACAGATTTTGGT
GAGTGCGGTCCTCCAACCCACTTACCTTGGTTCAAAGAGTTGGTAGCTCAGCGAACCTTGAGAAAACCAC
CGTTGGTAGCGGTGGTTTTTCTTTATTTATGAGATGATGAATCAATCGGTCTATCAAGTCAACGAACAGC
TATTCCGTTACTCTAGATTTCAGTGCAATTTATCTCTTCAAATGTAGCACCTGAAGTCAGCCCCATACGA
TATAAGTTGTAATTCTCATGTTAGTCATGCCCCGCGCCCACCGGAAGGAGCTGACTGGGTTGAAGGCTCT
CAAGGGCATCGGTCGAGATCCCGGTGCCTAATGAGTGAGCTAACTTACATTAATTGCGTTGCGCTCACTG
CCCGCTTTCCAGTCGGGAAACCTGTCGTGCCAGCTGCATTAATGAATCGGCCAACGCGCGGGGAGAGGCG
GTTTGCGTATTGGGCGCCAGGGTGGTTTTTCTTTTCACCAGTGAGACGGGCAACAGCTGATTGCCCTTCA
CCGCCTGGCCCTGAGAGAGTTGCAGCAAGCGGTCCACGCTGGTTTGCCCCAGCAGGCGAAAATCCTGTTT
GATGGTGGTTAACGGCGGGATATAACATGAGCTGTCTTCGGTATCGTCGTATCCCACTACCGAGATGTCC
GCACCAACGCGCAGCCCGGACTCGGTAATGGCGCGCATTGCGCCCAGCGCCATCTGATCGTTGGCAACCA
GCATCGCAGTGGGAACGATGCCCTCATTCAGCATTTGCATGGTTTGTTGAAAACCGGACATGGCACTCCA
GTCGCCTTCCCGTTCCGCTATCGGCTGAATTTGATTGCGAGTGAGATATTTATGCCAGCCAGCCAGACGC
AGACGCGCCGAGACAGAACTTAATGGGCCCGCTAACAGCGCGATTTGCTGGTGACCCAATGCGACCAGAT
GCTCCACGCCCAGTCGCGTACCGTCTTCATGGGAGAAAATAATACTGTTGATGGGTGTCTGGTCAGAGAC
ATCAAGAAATAACGCCGGAACATTAGTGCAGGCAGCTTCCACAGCAATGGCATCCTGGTCATCCAGCGGA
TAGTTAATGATCAGCCCACTGACGCGTTGCGCGAGAAGATTGTGCACCGCCGCTTTACAGGCTTCGACGC
CGCTTCGTTCTACCATCGACACCACCACGCTGGCACCCAGTTGATCGGCGCGAGATTTAATCGCCGCGAC
AATTTGCGACGGCGCGTGCAGGGCCAGACTGGAGGTGGCAACGCCAATCAGCAACGACTGTTTGCCCGCC
AGTTGTTGTGCCACGCGGTTGGGAATGTAATTCAGCTCCGCCATCGCCGCTTCCACTTTTTCCCGCGTTT
TCGCAGAAACGTGGCTGGCCTGGTTCACCACGCGGGAAACGGTCTGATAAGAGACACCGGCATACTCTGC
GACATCGTATAACGTTACTGGTTTCACATTCACCACCCTGAATTGACTCTCTTCCGGGCGCTATCATGCC
ATACCGCGAAAGGTTTTGCGCCATTCGATGGTGTCCGGGATCTCGACGCTCTCCCTTATGCGACTCCTGC
ATTAGGAAATTAATACGACTCACTATA
Features (pLannotate 1.2.2; 16 found; start..end, strand, type, name):
     33..49      +  CDS            capTEV™ (fragment): composite tag for in vivo biotinylation, TEV protease cleavage, and 6xHis tagging
     60..77      +  CDS            thrombin site: thrombin recognition and cleavage site
     90..382     +  CDS            SUMO (fragment): cleavable ubiquitin-like protein tag; S. cerevisiae SMT3 (truncated)
    756..893     +  CDS            rnc (fragment): RNC_HELHP - Protein inferred from homology: Swiss-Prot protein existence level 3. Digests double-stranded RNA. Involved in the processing of primary rRNA transcript to yield the immediate precursors to the large and small rRNAs (23S and 16S). Processes some mRNAs, and tRNAs when they are encoded in the rRNA operon. Processes pre-crRNA and tracrRNA of type II CRISPR loci if present in the organism. From Helicobacter hepaticus (strain ATCC 51449 / 3B1).
   1465..1482    +  CDS            SET1 (fragment): solubility-enhancement tag derived from T7 phage gene 10B
   1490..1537    +  terminator     T7 terminator: transcription terminator for bacteriophage T7 RNA polymerase
   1701..1758    +  promoter       AmpR promoter (fragment): bla
   1767..2582    -  CDS            KanR: aminoglycoside phosphotransferase; aph(3')-Ia; confers resistance to kanamycin in bacteria or G418 (Geneticin®) in eukaryotes
   2583..2674    -  promoter       AmpR promoter: bla
   2690..3439    -  rep_origin     RSF ori: Plasmids containing the RSF 1030 origin of replication can be propagated in E. coli cells that contain additional plasmids with compatible origins.
   3522..3586    -  CDS            TcR (fragment): tetracycline efflux protein; tet; confers resistance to tetracycline
   3601..3622    -  protein_bind   CAP binding site: CAP binding activates transcription in the presence of cAMP. E. coli catabolite activator protein
   3635..4717    -  CDS            lacI: lac repressor; lacI; The lac repressor binds to the lac operator to inhibit transcription in E. coli. This inhibition can be relieved by adding lactose or isopropyl-β-D-thiogalactopyranoside (IPTG).
   4718..4795    -  promoter       lacI promoter: lacI
   4803..4838    -  CDS            TcR (fragment): tetracycline efflux protein; tet; confers resistance to tetracycline
   4841..4857    +  promoter       T7 promoter (fragment): promoter for bacteriophage T7 RNA polymerase
