[The description below was written by a language model from this plasmid's Addgene catalogue record and pLannotate feature annotations shown in this document.]
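Description:
pRSF-KpDcr1deltaC(E224Q, GiVL-2) is a bacterial expression plasmid built on a modified pRSFDuet-1 backbone that adds an amino-terminal, Ulp1-cleavable His6-SUMO tag. It replicates in E. coli from the RSF1030 origin, which is compatible with other common origin types and so allows co-maintenance with additional plasmids, and it is selected with kanamycin through an aminoglycoside phosphotransferase gene. The backbone also carries lacI with its own promoter. The lac repressor it supplies keeps T7-driven expression off until an inducer such as IPTG is added. The 4,857-nt depositor sequence is annotated with a T7 promoter fragment spanning the numbering origin, a His-tag region, a thrombin site, the truncated yeast SMT3 (SUMO) coding sequence and a downstream T7 terminator. A few short hits to tetracycline-resistance, SET1 and AmpR promoter sequences look like incidental matches in backbone sequence rather than functional parts.

The insert, cloned between BamHI and XhoI in frame with the tag, encodes residues 15–355 of Dcr1, the Dicer of the budding yeast Kluyveromyces polysporus (also called Vanderwaltozyma polyspora). As the "deltaC" name indicates, this is a C-terminally truncated form. The annotation software recognises part of it only by homology to bacterial RNase III, consistent with a double-stranded RNA-cleaving RNase III domain. Two changes are recorded: an E224Q substitution, and replacement of residues N195–M215 with P697–D714 of GiDicer. The record does not state the purpose of either change. The design suits overproduction of the fusion in a T7 polymerase-expressing E. coli strain, followed by nickel-affinity purification and removal of the tag with Ulp1. The associated publication concerns the mechanism of budding-yeast Dicers, so the protein was presumably made for biochemical or structural study.
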