Addgene plasmid #32035: pRSF-KpDcr1deltaC(E224Q, GiVL-2)
Depositing lab: David Bartel. Depositing organization: Whitehead Institute for Biomedical Research. Publication: The inside-out mechanism of dicers from budding yeasts. Weinberg DE, Nakanishi K, Patel DJ, Bartel DP. Cell. 2011 Jul 22;146(2):262-76. 10.1016/j.cell.2011.06.021 PubMed 21784247.
Backbone
  Vector backbone: sumo-pRSFduet-1
  Backbone manufacturer: Novagen
  Backbone size w/o insert (bp): 4100
  Modifications to backbone: amino-terminal Ulp1-cleavable His6-SUMO
  Vector type: Bacterial Expression
Growth in bacteria
  Bacterial resistance: Kanamycin, 50 μg/mL
  Growth temperature: 37°C
  Growth strain: DH5alpha
  Copy number: Unknown
Gene/Insert
  Gene/Insert name: DCR1(15-355)
  Species: K. polysporus
  Mutation: E224Q and N195-M215 replaced by P697-D714 of GiDicer
  Promoter: T7
  Tag / fusion protein: His6-SUMO (N terminal on backbone)
  Cloning method: Restriction Enzyme; 5′ cloning site BamHI (unknown if destroyed); 3′ cloning site XhoI (unknown if destroyed)
  Sequencing primers: 5′ T7
Terms and licenses: Academic/Nonprofit Terms; Industry Terms: Not Available to Industry
Depositor comments: The species of DCR1 is Kluyveromyces polysporus, which is also known as Vanderwaltozyma polyspora
How to cite: pRSF-KpDcr1deltaC(E224Q, GiVL-2) was a gift from David Bartel (Addgene plasmid # 32035 ; http://n2t.net/addgene:32035 ; RRID:Addgene_32035)
