>Addgene plasmid #32035 | pRSF-KpDcr1deltaC(E224Q, GiVL-2) | addgene partial sequence | sequence record 37683 | T7-term
CCATGGTGCTGGCGTTCAAATTTCGCAGCAGCGGTTTCTTTACCAGACTCGAGTTACTCTTCAATAGAAT
ATTTCTTCGAGTTTCCATCCTCTAAATCATAAACCGAATATTTCCTCAATAATTCATCATTTTCCAATAC
CTTCATCGCAGCTCTGTGTTCTGCTTCCCTTATACTGTTACCTTCAGCTTCGTCTAACAGAATGTCACCT
ATTTTAACTTCAACTCTGAATGGAGGCATTTCTGTAAGCTTTCTGTAATGAAGTTTATGTCCTAATTTGT
TAATTTGCAGTAATTCGGCTAATTCATTTTTAGCATTTTTATTTAATGGTTCCTTTATCACCATTTGGCT
CGATTTGGCCAATTTTTTTTCTGATAGTTCTTCTAACCATTCCTTGATATCCAAAAACTCAGTGCCAAAT
CTATCAATAACCAATGCACCAATATAGGCTTGAACACAATCAGCATAACGTTTAGAGTCAGGCTGTATTT
TCGGATGGGATTCTATAATAACCTCAGAAACTACAGAAGGTAATTTTGTACTCCAATCAAATAGATTATT
ATTATTTACTATTGATTCTTTCATTTGAGAAAGCATACCTTCATTTGCAGAAGGAAATCTGGTGTATACA
ATATATGAAACTAAAGCACCTAGCCAACTATCACCCAAAAATTCTAACCTTTCATTAGATAATTGAGTCT
TTTGAGCATCATTTAGATGTGCATTCATATTTGGAAAACTTTTATGCATAAATGCTAAATTTTCCAAATT
TTCATCATAAACCACAGGATATTTAATAAACATATCCACATCAGTGTTTGAATCTTTGAAATCATGAGAT
TGAAAAAGATCTATTAGATCTA
