>Addgene plasmid #32035 | pRSF-KpDcr1deltaC(E224Q, GiVL-2) | addgene partial sequence | sequence record 38450 | T7 5'-TAATACGACTCACTATAGGG-3'
AATAATTTTGTTTAACTTTAATAAGGAGATATACCATGGGCAGCAGCCATCATCATCATCATCACAGCAG
CGGCCTGGTGCCGCGCGGCAGCCACATGGCAAGCATGTCGGACTCAGAAGTCAATCAAGAAGCTAAGCCA
GAGGTCAAGCCAGAAGTCAAGCCTGAGACTCACATCAATTTAAAGGTGTCCGATGGATCTTCAGAGATCT
TCTTCAAGATCAAAAAGACCACTCCTTTAAGAAGGCTGATGGAAGCGTTCGCTAAAAGACAGGGTAAGGA
AATGGACTCCTTAAGATTCTTGTACGACGGTATTAGAATCCAAGCTGATCAGACCCCTGAAGATTTGGAC
ATGGAGGATAACGATATTATTGAGGCTCACAGAGAACAGATTGGTGGATCCAACGAGTTAAAAGTTAGAG
AATTTTATAGACTCCACAATGCTTGTGTGAAATTGAAAGAGTCTATTAAATTGATTTATGAAAACCCATT
GGTAACTGACCAAAATGTTTTGAATTTGGGAACTGCAGAAAATACTATTGATTATACAATTTTAAACACA
CCTACACTAAATGTTGCTAAAACTTTACTGGGCAATAGATATTCATTAGATCTAATAGATCTTTTTCAAT
CTCATGATTTCAAAGATTCAAACACTGATGTGGATATGTTTATTAAATATCCTGTGGTTTATGATGAAAA
TTTGGAAAATTTAGCATTTATGCATAAAAGTTTTCCAAATATGAATGCACATCTAAATGATGCTCAAAAG
ACTCAATTATC
